>Addgene plasmid #238490 | pT7-TaGu-RTD-3xF-ORF | addgene full sequence | sequence record 472668 | Addgene NGS Result
AGGGGTTCCGCGCACATTTCCCCGAAAAGTGCCACCTGACGTCCCAATGATTAATACGACTCACTATAAG
GAATAAACTAGTATTCTTCTGGTCCCCACAGACTCAGAGAGAACCCGCCACCATGGAGAAGGTGATGGTC
ACCGTTCCGGACAAGAACCCTCCATGTCCATGCTGCGGCACCCGGGTGAACAGCGTGCTGAACCTTATCG
AGCACCTGAAGGTCAGCCACGGAAAGCGGGGCGTGTGCTTCCGGTGCGCGAAGTGTGGGAAGGAAAATAG
CAACTACCACAGCGTGGTGTGCCATTTCCCAAAATGTAGAGGACCTGAGACAGAGAAAGCTCCAGCCGGC
GAGTGGATTTGTGAAGTGTGCAACAGAGACTTCACCACCAAAATCGGCCTGGGCCAGCATAAGAGATTAG
CTCACCCCGCTGTTCGGAATCAGGAGAGAATCGTCGCCAGCCAGCCTAAGGAAACTAGCAACAGAGGCGC
TCACAAAAGATGCTGGACCAAAGAGGAGGAGGAACTGCTGATCAGACTGGAAGCCCAGTTTGAGGGCAAC
AAGAACATCAACAAGCTGATCGCAGAACACATCACCACAAAGACCGCCAAGCAGATCTCCGATAAGAGGA
GACTGCTGAGCCGCAAGCCTGCCGAGGAGCCTAGAGAGGAACCTGGCACATGCCACCACACCAGACGGGC
AGCTGCCAGCCTGAGAACAGAGCCCGAGATGTCCCACCACGCTCAGGCCGAAGATCGGGATAATGGCCCT
GGCCGGAGACCCCTGCCTGGTAGAGCCGCCGCCGGCGGCAGAACAATGGACGAGATCAGGAGACACCCTG
ACAAGGGCAATGGACAGCAGCGGCCTACCAAACAGAAGTCTGAGGAGCAGCTGCAAGCCTACTACAAAAA
GACACTGGAGGAGCGGCTGAGCGCCGGAGCCCTGAATACCTTCCCCCGCGCCTTCAAGCAAGTGATGGAA
GGCAGAGATATCAAGCTGGTGATCAACCAGACAGCCCAGGACTGCTTCGGCTGTCTGGAGAGCATCTCTC
AGATCAGAACAGCGACCAGAGATAAGAAAGATACCGTGACCAGAGAGAAGCACCCGAAGAAGCCATTCCA
AAAGTGGATGAAGGACCGGGCCATAAAGAAGGGCAACTACCTGAGGTTCCAGAGATTGTTCTACCTGGAC
CGAGGCAAACTGGCCAAGATCATCCTGGACGATATCGAATGCCTGAGCTGCGACATCCCCCTGTCTGAGA
TCTACAGCGTGTTTAAGACAAGATGGGAAACCACAGGAAGCTTCAAATCTCTGGGCGATTTTAAAACCTA
CGGCAAGGCCGACAACACTGCCTTCAGAGAACTGATTACAGCTAAGGAAATCGAGAAAAACGTGCAGGAG
ATGAGCAAGGGCAGCGCCCCTGGCCCTGACGGTATCACCCTGGGAGATGTGGTGAAAATGGACCCCGAGT
TCAGCCGCACAATGGAGATCTTCAACCTGTGGCTGACCACTGGCAAAATCCCTGACATGGTGCGGGGATG
CCGCACCGTGCTGATACCTAAGAGCAGCAAGCCAGATAGACTGAAGGATATCAACAACTGGCGGCCTATC
ACAATCGGCAGCATCCTGCTCCGGCTGTTTAGCAGAATCGTAACCGCCCGTCTGAGTAAGGCCTGTCCTC
TGAACCCCAGACAGCGGGGCTTCATCCGGGCCGCCGGCTGCAGCGAGAACCTCAAACTGCTGCAGACCAT
CATCTGGTCGGCCAAACGAGAGCACAGACCTCTCGGCGTGGTGTTCGTGGACATCGCCAAAGCTTTTGAT
ACCGTCTCCCACCAGCACATCATCCACGCCCTGCAGCAGCGGGAAGTGGACCCTCACATCGTGGGACTGG
TGTCCAACATGTACGAGAACATCAGCACTTATATCACCACCAAGAGAAACACCCACACAGACAAGATCCA
GATCAGAGTGGGCGTTAAGCAGGGCGATCCTATGTCTCCTCTGCTGTTCAACCTGGCTATGGACCCTCTG
CTCTGTAAACTGGAGGAGTCTGGCAAGGGATACCACAGAGGCCAAAGCTCCATCACCGCTATGGCCTTTG
CCGCCGCACTGGTGCTGCTGTCTGATTCTTGGGAGAACATGAATACCAACATAAGCATCCTGGAAACATT
CTGCAACCTTACAGGCCTGAAAACCCAGGGACAAAAGTGCCACGGCTTTTACATCAAGCCTACCAAAGAC
AGCTACACCATCAACGACTGCGCCGCCTGGACCATCAACGGCACCCCTTTAAACATGATCGACCCTGGAG
AAAGCGAGAAGTATCTGGGCCTGCAGTTCGACCCCTGGATCGGCATCGCTAGAAGCGGCCTGAGCACAAA
GCTGGACTTTTGGCTGCAGAGAATTGACCAGGCCCCTCTGAAGCCTCTGCAGAAAACCGACATCCTGAAA
ACCTACACAATCCCTCGGCTGATCTACATTGCCGATCACAGCGAGGTAAAGACCGCCCTGCTGGAAACCC
TGGACCAAAAGATCAGAACCGCCGTGAAGGAATGGCTCCACCTGCCCCCCTGCACCTGCGACGCTATCCT
GTACAGCAGCACCAGGGACGGCGGCCTGGGCATCACCAAGCTGGCGGGCCTGATCCCCTCCGTCCAGGCT
AGACGGCTGCATAGAATCGCCCAGAGCAGCGATGACACAATGAAGTGCTTTATGGAAAAGGAAAAGATGG
AACAGCTGCACAAGAAGCTGTGGATTCAGGCCGGTGGCGACAGAGAGAACATTCCTAGCATCTGGGAGGC
GCCGCCTAGTAGCGAGCCTCCCAACAACGTGTCTACCAATTCTGAGTGGGAAGCCCCTACACAGAAGGAC
AAGTTCCCTAAGCCTTGTAATTGGAGAAAGAACGAGTTCAAGAAGTGGACAAAGCTGGCCTCTCAGGGCC
GGGGAATTGTGAATTTCGAGCGGGACAAGATCAGCAATCACTGGATTCAGTACTACAGAAGAATCCCACA
CAGAAAGCTGCTGACGGCCCTTCAGCTGAGAGCCAACGTGTACCCCACGCGGGAGTTCCTGGCCAGAGGT
AGACAGGACCAGTACATCAAGGCCTGCAGACATTGTGATGCTGATATCGAGTCTTGCGCCCACATCATCG
GCAACTGCCCTGTGACACAGGACGCGAGAATCAAAAGACACAACTACATCTGCGAGCTGCTGCTGGAAGA
GGCCAAGAAGAAGGACTGGGTGGTGTTCAAGGAACCCCACATCAGAGACAGCAATAAGGAACTCTATAAA
CCTGACCTGATCTTCGTGAAGGACGCCCGGGCCCTGGTCGTGGACGTGACCGTGAGATACGAGGCCGCCA
AGTCTAGCCTGGAGGAGGCTGCCGCCGAGAAAGTGCGGAAGTACAAGCACCTTGAAACAGAAGTGCGGCA
CCTGACCAACGCCAAGGACGTCACATTCGTGGGCTTCCCCCTGGGCGCCAGAGGCAAATGGCACCAGGAT
AACTTCAAGCTGCTGACAGAGCTGGGCCTGAGCAAGTCCCGCCAAGTGAAGATGGCCGAGACCTTCAGCA
CCGTGGCCCTGTTCTCCTCTGTGGACATCGTGCACATGTTCGCTAGCAGAGCCAGAAAGAGCATGGTGAT
GCATATGGGTGGAGGTAGCGGGGGCAGTGGAGGGATGGGGAGCGACTACAAAGACCATGACGGTGATTAT
AAAGATCATGACATCGATTACAAGGATGACGATGACAAGAAGTGATGACCTCGAGCTGGTACTGCATGCA
CGCAATGCTAGCTGCCCCTTTCCCGTCCTGGGTACCCCGAGTCTCCCCCGACCTCGGGTCCCAGGTATGC
TCCCACCTCCACCTGCCCCACTCACCACCTCTGCTAGTTCCAGACACCTCCCAAGCACGCAGCAATGCAG
CTCAAAACGCTTAGCCTAGCCACACCCCCACGGGAAACAGCAGTGATTAACCTTTAGCAATAAACGAAAG
TTTAACTAAGCTATACTAACCCCAGGGTTGGTCAATTTCGTGCCAGCCACACCCTGGAGCTAGCAAAAAA
AAAAAAAAAAAAAAAAAAAAAAAAAAGTCTTCATCGGAAAGAACATGTGAGCAAAAGGCCAGCAAAAGGC
CAGGAACCGTAAAAAGGCCGCGTTGCTGGCGTTTTTCCATAGGCTCCGCCCCCCTGACGAGCATCACAAA
AATCGACGCTCAAGTCAGAGGTGGCGAAACCCGACAGGACTATAAAGATACCAGGCGTTTCCCCCTGGAA
GCTCCCTCGTGCGCTCTCCTGTTCCGACCCTGCCGCTTACCGGATACCTGTCCGCCTTTCTCCCTTCGGG
AAGCGTGGCGCTTTCTCATAGCTCACGCTGTAGGTATCTCAGTTCGGTGTAGGTCGTTCGCTCCAAGCTG
GGCTGTGTGCACGAACCCCCCGTTCAGCCCGACCGCTGCGCCTTATCCGGTAACTATCGTCTTGAGTCCA
ACCCGGTAAGACACGACTTATCGCCACTGGCAGCAGCCACTGGTAACAGGATTAGCAGAGCGAGGTATGT
AGGCGGTGCTACAGAGTTCTTGAAGTGGTGGCCTAACTACGGCTACACTAGAAGAACAGTATTTGGTATC
TGCGCTCTGCTGAAGCCAGTTACCTTCGGAAAAAGAGTTGGTAGCTCTTGATCCGGCAAACAAACCACCG
CTGGTAGCGGTGGTTTTTTTGTTTGCAAGCAGCAGATTACGCGCAGAAAAAAAGGATCTCAAGAAGATCC
TTTGATCTTTTCTACGGGGTCTGACGCTCAGTGGAACGAAAACTCACGTTAAGGGATTTTGGTCATGAGA
TTATCAAAAAGGATCTTCACCTAGATCCTTTTAAATTAAAAATGAAGTTTTAAATCAATCTAAAGTATAT
ATGAGTAAACTTGGTCTGACAGTTACCAATGCTTAATCAGTGAGGCACCTATCTCAGCGATCTGTCTATT
TCGTTCATCCATAGTTGCCTGACTCCCCGTCGTGTAGATAACTACGATACGGGAGGGCTTACCATCTGGC
CCCAGTGCTGCAATGATACCGCGAGACCCACGCTCACCGGCTCCAGATTTATCAGCAATAAACCAGCCAG
CCGGAAGGGCCGAGCGCAGAAGTGGTCCTGCAACTTTATCCGCCTCCATCCAGTCTATTAATTGTTGCCG
GGAAGCTAGAGTAAGTAGTTCGCCAGTTAATAGTTTGCGCAACGTTGTTGCCATTGCTACAGGCATCGTG
GTGTCACGCTCGTCGTTTGGTATGGCTTCATTCAGCTCCGGTTCCCAACGATCAAGGCGAGTTACATGAT
CCCCCATGTTGTGCAAAAAAGCGGTTAGCTCCTTCGGTCCTCCGATCGTTGTCAGAAGTAAGTTGGCCGC
AGTGTTATCACTCATGGTTATGGCAGCACTGCATAATTCTCTTACTGTCATGCCATCCGTAAGATGCTTT
TCTGTGACTGGTGAGTACTCAACCAAGTCATTCTGAGAATAGTGTATGCGGCGACCGAGTTGCTCTTGCC
CGGCGTCAATACGGGATAATACCGCGCCACATAGCAGAACTTTAAAAGTGCTCATCATTGGAAAACGTTC
TTCGGGGCGAAAACTCTCAAGGATCTTACCGCTGTTGAGATCCAGTTCGATGTAACCCACTCGTGCACCC
AACTGATCTTCAGCATCTTTTACTTTCACCAGCGTTTCTGGGTGAGCAAAAACAGGAAGGCAAAATGCCG
CAAAAAAGGGAATAAGGGCGACACGGAAATGTTGAATACTCATACTCTTCCTTTTTCAATATTATTGAAG
CATTTATCAGGGTTATTGTCTCATGAGCGGATACATATTTGAATGTATTTAGAAAAATAAACAAAT
Features (pLannotate 1.2.2; 5 found; start..end, strand, type, name):
     52..68      +  promoter       T7 promoter (fragment): promoter for bacteriophage T7 RNA polymerase
   3684..3749    +  CDS            3xFLAG: three tandem FLAG® epitope tags, followed by an enterokinase cleavage site
   4164..4752    -  rep_origin     ori: high-copy-number ColE1/pMB1/pBR322/pUC origin of replication
   4923..5783    -  CDS            AmpR: β-lactamase; bla; confers resistance to ampicillin, carbenicillin, and related antibiotics
   5784..12      -  promoter       AmpR promoter (across the origin): bla
