[The description below was written by a language model from this plasmid's Addgene catalogue record and pLannotate feature annotations shown in this document.]
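Description:
pT7-TaGu-RTD-3xF-ORF is an in vitro transcription template built on the small pUC57min cloning backbone, about 5.9 kb in total. It is propagated in E. coli as a high-copy plasmid through a ColE1/pUC-type origin of replication and is selected with ampicillin via the β-lactamase (AmpR) gene and its native promoter. It carries no annotated mammalian promoter or other eukaryotic expression elements. The plasmid serves only as a source of RNA rather than being delivered to cells itself.

The payload is the open reading frame of the R2 retroelement from the zebra finch, Taeniopygia guttata, placed downstream of a bacteriophage T7 promoter so that T7 RNA polymerase can produce the ORF mRNA. The coding region is not itself annotated in the feature table, but it would occupy the span between the T7 promoter near the start of the sequence and the 3xFLAG epitope, which is fused to the C terminus of the protein for detection or immunopurification. This version carries a DD660/661 to AA substitution, described in the record as rendering the protein reverse transcriptase-dead. Any untranslated regions or a poly(A) tract flanking the ORF are not annotated or stated.

According to the record, the transcribed mRNA is used for mRNA transfection in PRINT, the depositors' approach that harnesses eukaryotic retroelement proteins to insert transgenes at human safe-harbor loci. An RT-dead, tagged protein of this kind would most plausibly serve as a catalytically inactive negative control alongside the active enzyme, though the record does not spell this out.
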