Addgene plasmid #238490: pT7-TaGu-RTD-3xF-ORF
Purpose: For production of C-term flag-tagged TaGu RT-dead ORF mRNA for mRNA transfection in PRINT
Depositing lab: Kathleen Collins. Depositing organization: University of California, Berkeley. Publication: Harnessing eukaryotic retroelement proteins for transgene insertion into human safe-harbor loci. Zhang X, Van Treeck B, Horton CA, McIntyre JJR, Palm SM, Shumate JL, Collins K. Nat Biotechnol. 2024 Feb 20. doi: 10.1038/s41587-024-02137-y. PubMed 38379101.
Backbone
  Vector backbone: pUC57min
  Vector type: IVT template
Growth in bacteria
  Bacterial resistance: Ampicillin, 100 μg/mL
  Growth temperature: 37°C
  Growth strain: DH5alpha
  Copy number: High Copy
Gene/Insert
  Gene/Insert name: R2 retroelement mRNA
  Species: Taeniopygia guttata
  Mutation: DD660/661->AA
  Tag / fusion protein: 3x-Flag (C terminal on insert)
  Cloning method: Gibson Cloning
  Sequencing primers: 5′ CAGGGTTATTGTCTCATGAGCGGATAC
Terms and licenses: Academic/Nonprofit Terms; Industry Terms: Not Available to Industry
How to cite: pT7-TaGu-RTD-3xF-ORF was a gift from Kathleen Collins (Addgene plasmid # 238490 ; http://n2t.net/addgene:238490 ; RRID:Addgene_238490)
